Addgene plasmid #183241: pKDsgRNA-FRT
Purpose: anhydrotetracycline (aTC) inducible sgRNA that targets FRT scar sites and arabinose inducible lambda Red
Depositing lab: Karin Schnetz. Depositing organization: Universitaet zu Koeln. Publication: Deletion of FRT-sites by no-SCAR recombineering in Escherichia coli. Rangarajan AA, Yilmaz C, Schnetz K. Microbiology (Reading). 2022 Apr;168(4). doi: 10.1099/mic.0.001173. PubMed 35411846.
Backbone
  Vector backbone: pSC101 rep-ts
  Vector type: Bacterial Expression
Growth in bacteria
  Bacterial resistance: Spectinomycin and Streptomycin, 50 & 50 μg/mL
  Growth temperature: 30°C
  Growth strain: DH5alpha
  Copy number: Low Copy
Gene/Insert
  Gene/Insert name: sgRNA-FRT
  gRNA/shRNA sequence: tcctatactttctagagaat
  Species: Escherichia coli
  Promoter: P-tet
  Cloning method: Restriction Enzyme; 5′ cloning site Esp3I (destroyed during cloning); 3′ cloning site Esp3I (destroyed during cloning)
  Sequencing primers: 5′ none; 3′ TTCACTTCTGAGTTCGGCATGG
Terms and licenses: Academic/Nonprofit Terms; Industry Terms: Not Available to Industry
How to cite: pKDsgRNA-FRT was a gift from Karin Schnetz (Addgene plasmid # 183241 ; http://n2t.net/addgene:183241 ; RRID:Addgene_183241)
