[The description below was written by a language model from this plasmid's Addgene catalogue record and pLannotate feature annotations shown in this document.]
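Description:
pKDsgRNA-FRT is a low-copy bacterial expression plasmid of about 6.9 kb for Escherichia coli, built on a temperature-sensitive pSC101 replicon. Replication depends on the pSC101 origin together with Rep101(Ts), a RepA variant carrying the A56V mutation. The plasmid is therefore maintained only at permissive temperature and can be cured by shifting cells to a higher one. Selection relies on the aadA (SmR) aminoglycoside adenylyltransferase gene, driven by a bla-type promoter, which confers resistance to spectinomycin and streptomycin.

The plasmid carries two independently inducible modules. The first is the lambda Red recombineering operon, in which Gam inhibits host RecBCD, Beta anneals single-stranded DNA to its target, and Exo resects double-stranded ends. It sits under the araBAD promoter with the divergently transcribed araC regulator, so it is induced by arabinose, and it ends at the lambda tL3 terminator. The second is a single guide RNA expressed from a tet-operator-containing P-tet promoter and induced with anhydrotetracycline. No tetR gene is annotated on this plasmid, so the repressor is presumably supplied elsewhere. The 20-nt spacer was inserted by Esp3I cloning that destroyed both sites. It lies directly upstream of the Streptococcus pyogenes Cas9 gRNA scaffold and is followed by rrnB-derived sequence including the T1 terminator. The annotation tool labels the spacer as an FRT fragment because it matches the FRT sequence it targets, not because it is a functional recombination site. The short H1 promoter and capTEV hits are likely incidental matches as well.

The construct is intended for no-SCAR recombineering. Cas9 is not encoded here and must be provided separately. It cuts the FRT scars left in the chromosome by FLP-mediated marker excision, counter-selecting unedited cells, while lambda Red incorporates a repair template that deletes the scar.
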