Features (pLannotate 1.2.2; 19 found; start..end, strand, type, name):
     14..889     -  CDS            araC: ARAC_ECOLI - Experimental evidence at protein level: Swiss-Prot protein existence level 1. Transcription factor that regulates the expression of several genes involved in the transport and metabolism of L-arabinose (PubMed:4362626, PubMed:328165, PubMed:6251457, PubMed:2962192, PubMed:6319708, PubMed:2231717, PubMed:1447222). Functions both as a positive and a negative regulator (PubMed:328165, PubMed:6251457). In the presence of arabinose, activates the expression of the araBAD, araE, araFGH and araJ promoters (PubMed:4362626, PubMed:328165, PubMed:6251457, PubMed:2962192, PubMed:6319708, Pub
    916..1200    +  promoter       araBAD promoter: araBAD; promoter of the L-arabinose operon of E. coli; the araC regulatory gene is transcribed in the opposite direction (Guzman et al., 1995)
   1244..1660    +  CDS            Gam: inhibitor of the host RecBCD nuclease in the λ Red system; gam; protects the double-stranded DNA substrate for recombination
   1666..2451    +  CDS            Beta: single-stranded DNA binding recombinase in the λ Red system; bet; mediates pairing of a single-stranded DNA with a complementary target
   2448..3128    +  CDS            Exo: 5' to 3' double-stranded DNA exonuclease in the λ Red system; exo; creates 3' single-stranded DNA tails
   3129..3373    +  terminator     λ tL3 terminator: transcription terminator tL3 from phage λ
   3496..4446    -  CDS            Rep101(Ts): temperature-sensitive version of the RepA protein needed for replication with the pSC101 origin (Armstrong et al., 1984); rep101 encoding an A56V mutation
   4494..4716    -  rep_origin     pSC101 ori: low-copy replication origin that requires the Rep101 protein
   5251..5272    -  terminator     bacterial terminator (fragment): putative bacterial transcription terminator
   5282..5300    +  protein_bind   tet operator: tetO; bacterial operator O2 for the tetR and tetA genes tetracycline repressor TetR
   5306..5325    +  promoter       H1-2O2 promoter (fragment): doxycycline-inducible variant of the human H1 RNA promoter (Henriksen et al., 2007)
   5336..5355    -  protein_bind   FRT (minimal) (fragment): supports FLP-mediated excision but not integration (Turan and Bode, 2011) FLP recombinase from the Saccharomyces cerevisiae 2μ plasmid
   5356..5431    +  misc_RNA       gRNA scaffold: guide RNA scaffold for the Streptococcus pyogenes CRISPR/Cas9 system
   5497..5514    +  CDS            capTEV™ (fragment): composite tag for in vivo biotinylation, TEV protease cleavage, and 6xHis tagging
   5621..5736    +  ncRNA          5S rRNA: Accession: RF00001 - 5S ribosomal RNA
   5740..5786    +  terminator     rrnB T1 terminator: transcription terminator T1 from the E. coli rrnB gene
   5925..6716    -  CDS            SmR: aminoglycoside adenylyltransferase (Murphy, 1985); aadA; confers resistance to spectinomycin and streptomycin
   6717..6808    -  promoter       AmpR promoter: bla
   6832..6902    -  promoter       AmpR promoter (fragment): bla
>Addgene plasmid #183241 | pKDsgRNA-FRT | addgene full sequence | sequence record 360586 | Addgene NGS Result
CATCGATTTATTATGACAACTTGACGGCTACATCATTCACTTTTTCTTCACAACCGGCACGGAACTCGCT
CGGGCTGGCCCCGGTGCATTTTTTAAATACCCGCGAGAAGTAGAGTTGATCGTCAAAACCAACATTGCGA
CCGACGGTGGCGATAGGCATCCGGGTGGTGCTCAAAAGCAGCTTCGCCTGGCTGATACGTTGGTCCTCGC
GCCAGCTTAAGACGCTAATCCCTAACTGCTGGCGGAAAAGATGTGACAGACGCGACGGCGACAAGCAAAC
ATGCTGTGCGACGCTGGCGATATCAAAATTGCTGTCTGCCAGGTGATCGCTGATGTACTGACAAGCCTCG
CGTACCCGATTATCCATCGGTGGATGGAGCGACTCGTTAATCGCTTCCATGCGCCGCAGTAACAATTGCT
CAAGCAGATTTATCGCCAGCAGCTCCGAATAGCGCCCTTCCCCTTGCCCGGCGTTAATGATTTGCCCAAA
CAGGTCGCTGAAATGCGGCTGGTGCGCTTCATCCGGGCGAAAGAACCCCGTATTGGCAAATATTGACGGC
CAGTTAAGCCATTCATGCCAGTAGGCGCGCGGACGAAAGTAAACCCACTGGTGATACCATTCGCGAGCCT
CCGGATGACGACCGTAGTGATGAATCTCTCCTGGCGGGAACAGCAAAATATCACCCGGTCGGCAAACAAA
TTCTCGTCCCTGATTTTTCACCACCCCCTGACCGCGAATGGTGAGATTGAGAATATAACCTTTCATTCCC
AGCGGTCGGTCGATAAAAAAATCGAGATAACCGTTGGCCTCAATCGGCGTTAAACCCGCCACCAGATGGG
CATTAAACGAGTATCCCGGCAGCAGGGGATCATTTTGCGCTTCAGCCATACTTTTCATACTCCCGCCATT
CAGAGAAGAAACCAATTGTCCATATTGCATCAGACATTGCCGTCACTGCGTCTTTTACTGGCTCTTCTCG
CTAACCAAACCGGTAACCCCGCTTATTAAAAGCATTCTGTAACAAAGCGGGACCAAAGCCATGACAAAAA
CGCGTAACAAAAGTGTCTATAATCACGGCAGAAAAGTCCACATTGATTATTTGCACGGCGTCACACTTTG
CTATGCCATAGCATTTTTATCCATAAGATTAGCGGATCCTACCTGACGCTTTTTATCGCAACTCTCTACT
GTTTCTCCATACCCGTTTTTTTGGGAATTCGAGCTCTAAGGAGGTTATAAAAAATGGATATTAATACTGA
AACTGAGATCAAGCAAAAGCATTCACTAACCCCCTTTCCTGTTTTCCTAATCAGCCCGGCATTTCGCGGG
CGATATTTTCACAGCTATTTCAGGAGTTCAGCCATGAACGCTTATTACATTCAGGATCGTCTTGAGGCTC
AGAGCTGGGCGCGTCACTACCAGCAGCTCGCCCGTGAAGAGAAAGAGGCAGAACTGGCAGACGACATGGA
AAAAGGCCTGCCCCAGCACCTGTTTGAATCGCTATGCATCGATCATTTGCAACGCCACGGGGCCAGCAAA
AAATCCATTACCCGTGCGTTTGATGACGATGTTGAGTTTCAGGAGCGCATGGCAGAACACATCCGGTACA
TGGTTGAAACCATTGCTCACCACCAGGTTGATATTGATTCAGAGGTATAAAACGAATGAGTACTGCACTC
GCAACGCTGGCTGGGAAGCTGGCTGAACGTGTCGGCATGGATTCTGTCGACCCACAGGAACTGATCACCA
CTCTTCGCCAGACGGCATTTAAAGGTGATGCCAGCGATGCGCAGTTCATCGCATTACTGATCGTTGCCAA
CCAGTACGGCCTTAATCCGTGGACGAAAGAAATTTACGCCTTTCCTGATAAGCAGAATGGCATCGTTCCG
GTGGTGGGCGTTGATGGCTGGTCCCGCATCATCAATGAAAACCAGCAGTTTGATGGCATGGACTTTGAGC
AGGACAATGAATCCTGTACATGCCGGATTTACCGCAAGGACCGTAATCATCCGATCTGCGTTACCGAATG
GATGGATGAATGCCGCCGCGAACCATTCAAAACTCGCGAAGGCAGAGAAATCACGGGGCCGTGGCAGTCG
CATCCCAAACGGATGTTACGTCATAAAGCCATGATTCAGTGTGCCCGTCTGGCCTTCGGATTTGCTGGTA
TCTATGACAAGGATGAAGCCGAGCGCATTGTCGAAAATACTGCATACACTGCAGAACGTCAGCCGGAACG
CGACATCACTCCGGTTAACGATGAAACCATGCAGGAGATTAACACTCTGCTGATCGCCCTGGATAAAACA
TGGGATGACGACTTATTGCCGCTCTGTTCCCAGATATTTCGCCGCGACATTCGTGCATCGTCAGAACTGA
CACAGGCCGAAGCAGTAAAAGCTCTTGGATTCCTGAAACAGAAAGCCGCAGAGCAGAAGGTGGCAGCATG
ACACCGGACATTATCCTGCAGCGTACCGGGATCGATGTGAGAGCTGTCGAACAGGGGGATGATGCGTGGC
ACAAATTACGGCTCGGCGTCATCACCGCTTCAGAAGTTCACAACGTGATAGCAAAACCCCGCTCCGGAAA
GAAGTGGCCTGACATGAAAATGTCCTACTTCCACACCCTGCTTGCTGAGGTTTGCACCGGTGTGGCTCCG
GAAGTTAACGCTAAAGCACTGGCCTGGGGAAAACAGTACGAGAACGACGCCAGAACCCTGTTTGAATTCA
CTTCCGGCGTGAATGTTACTGAATCCCCGATCATCTATCGCGACGAAAGTATGCGTACCGCCTGCTCTCC
CGATGGTTTATGCAGTGACGGCAACGGCCTTGAACTGAAATGCCCGTTTACCTCCCGGGATTTCATGAAG
TTCCGGCTCGGTGGTTTCGAGGCCATAAAGTCAGCTTACATGGCCCAGGTGCAGTACAGCATGTGGGTGA
CGCGAAAAAATGCCTGGTACTTTGCCAACTATGACCCGCGTATGAAGCGTGAAGGCCTGCATTATGTCGT
GATTGAGCGGGATGAAAAGTACATGGCGAGTTTTGACGAGATCGTGCCGGAGTTCATCGAAAAAATGGAC
GAGGCACTGGCTGAAATTGGTTTTGTATTTGGGGAGCAATGGCGATGACGCATCCTCACGATAATATCCG
GGTAGGCGCAATCACTTTCGTCTACTCCGTTACAAAGCGAGGCTGGGTATTTCCCGGCCTTTCTGTTATC
CGAAATCCACTGAAAGCACAGCGGCTGGCTGAGGAGATAAATAATAAACGAGGGGCTGTATGCACAAAGC
ATCTTCTGTTGAGTTAAGAACGAGTATCGAGATGGCACATAGCCTTGCTCAAATTGGAATCAGGTTTGTG
CCAATACCAGTAGAAACAGACGAAGAATCCATGGGTATGGACAGTTTTCCCTTTGATATGTAACGGTGAA
CAGTTGTTCTACTTTTGTTTGTTAGTCTTGATGCTTCACTGATAGATACAAGAGCCATAAGAACCTCAGA
TCCTTCCGTATTTAGCCAGTATGTTCTCTAGTGTGGTTCGTTGTTTTTGCGTGAGCCATGAGAACGAACC
ATTGAGATCATACTTACTTTGCATGTCACTCAAAAATTTTGCCTCAAAACTGGTGAGCTGAATTTTTGCA
GTTAAAGCATCGTGTAGTGTTTTTCTTAGTCCGTTATGTAGGTAGGAATCTGATGTAATGGTTGTTGGTA
TTTTGTCACCATTCATTTTTATCTGGTTGTTCTCAAGTTCGGTTACGAGATCCATTTGTCTATCTAGTTC
AACTTGGAAAATCAACGTATCAGTCGGGCGGCCTCGCTTATCAACCACCAATTTCATATTGCTGTAAGTG
TTTAAATCTTTACTTATTGGTTTCAAAACCCATTGGTTAAGCCTTTTAAACTCATGGTAGTTATTTTCAA
GCATTAACATGAACTTAAATTCATCAAGGCTAATCTCTATATTTGCCTTGTGAGTTTTCTTTTGTGTTAG
TTCTTTTAATAACCACTCATAAATCCTCATAGAGTATTTGTTTTCAAAAGACTTAACATGTTCCAGATTA
TATTTTATGAATTTTTTTAACTGGAAAAGATAAGGCAATATCTCTTCACTAAAAACTAATTCTAATTTTT
CGCTTGAGAACTTGGCATAGTTTGTCCACTGGAAAATCTCAAAGCCTTTAACCAAAGGATTCCTGATTTC
CACAGTTCTCGTCATCAGCTCTCTGGTTGCTTTAGCTAATACACCATAAGCATTTTCCCTACTGATGTTC
ATCATCTGAACGTATTGGTTATAAGTGAACGATACCGTCCGTTCTTTCCTTGTAGGGTTTTCAATCGTGG
GGTTGAGTAGTGCCACACAGCATAAAATTAGCTTGGTTTCATGCTCCGTTAAGTCATAGCGACTAATCGC
TAGTTCATTTGCTTTGAAAACAACTAATTCAGACATACATCTCAATTGGTCTAGGTGATTTTAATCACTA
TACCAATTGAGATGGGCTAGTCAATGATAATTACTAGTCCTTTTCCTTTGAGTTGTGGGTATCTGTAAAT
TCTGCTAGACCTTTGCTGGAAAACTTGTAAATTCTGCTAGACCCTCTGTAAATTCCGCTAGACCTTTGTG
TGTTTTTTTTGTTTATATTCAAGTGGTTATAATTTATAGAATAAAGAAAGAATAAAAAAAGATAAAAAGA
ATAGATCCCAGCCCTGTGTATAACTCACTACTTTAGTCAGTTCCGCAGTATTACAAAAGGATGTCGCAAA
CGCTGTTTGCTCCTCTACAAAACAGACCTTAAAACCCTAAAGGCTTAAGTAGCACCCTCGCAAGCTCGGT
TGCGGCCGCAATCGGGCAAATCGCTGAATATTCCTTTTGTCTCCGACCATCAGGCACCTGAGTCGCTGTC
TTTTTCGTGACATTCAGTTCGCTGCGCTCACGGCTCTGGCAGTGAATGGGGGTAAATGGCACTACAGGCG
CCTTTTATGGATTCATGCAAGGAAACTACCCATAATACAAGAAAAGCCCGTCACGGGCTTCTCAGGGCGT
TTTATGGCGGGTCTGCTATGTGGTGCTATCTGACTTTTTGCTGTTCAGCAGTTCCTGCCCTCTGATTTTC
CAGTCTGACCACTTCGGATTATCCCGTGACAGGTCATTCAGACTGGCTAATGCACCCAGTAAGGCAGCGG
TATCATCAACGGGGTCTGACGCTCAGTGGAACGAAAACTCACGTTAAGGGATTTTGGTCATGAGATTATC
AGCTTTCGCTAAGGATGATTTCTGGAATTCTTCCCTATCAGTGATAGAGATTGACATCCCTATCAGTGAT
AGAGATACTGAGCACTCCTATACTTTCTAGAGAATGTTTTAGAGCTAGAAATAGCAAGTTAAAATAAGGC
TAGTCCGTTATCAACTTGAAAAAGTGGCACCGAGTCGGTGCTTTTTTTGAAGCTTGGGCCCGAACAAAAA
CTCATCTCAGAAGAGGATCTGAATAGCGCCGTCGACCATCATCATCATCATCATTGAGTTTAAACGGTCT
CCAGCTTGGCTGTTTTGGCGGATGAGAGAAGATTTTCAGCCTGATACAGATTAAATCAGAACGCAGAAGC
GGTCTGATAAAACAGAATTTGCCTGGCGGCAGTAGCGCGGTGGTCCCACCTGACCCCATGCCGAACTCAG
AAGTGAAACGCCGTAGCGCCGATGGTAGTGTGGGGTCTCCCCATGCGAGAGTAGGGAACTGCCAGGCATC
AAATAAAACGAAAGGCTCAGTCGAAAGACTGGGCCTTTCGTTTTATCTGTTGTTTGTCGGTGAACTGGAT
CCTTACTCGAGTCTAGACTGCAGGCGGATCTTCACCTAGATCCTTTTAAATTAAAAATGAAGTTTTAAAT
CAATCTAAAGTATATATGAGTAAACTTGGTCTGCTGACAGGACATTATTTGCCGACTACCTTGGTGATCT
CGCCTTTCACGTAGTGGACAAATTCTTCCAACTGATCTGCGCGCGAGGCCAAGCGATCTTCTTCTTGTCC
AAGATAAGCCTGTCTAGCTTCAAGTATGACGGGCTGATACTGGGCCGGCAGGCGCTCCATTGCCCAGTCG
GCAGCGACATCCTTCGGCGCGATTTTGCCGGTTACTGCGCTGTACCAAATGCGGGACAACGTAAGCACTA
CATTTCGCTCATCGCCAGCCCAGTCGGGCGGCGAGTTCCATAGCGTTAAGGTTTCATTTAGCGCCTCAAA
TAGATCCTGTTCAGGAACCGGATCAAAGAGTTCCTCCGCCGCTGGACCTACCAAGGCAACGCTATGTTCT
CTTGCTTTTGTCAGCAAGATAGCCAGATCAATGTCGATCGTGGCTGGCTCGAAGATACCTGCAAGAATGT
CATTGCGCTGCCATTCTCCAAATTGCAGTTCGCGCTTAGCTGGATAACGCCACGGAATGATGTCGTCGTG
CACAACAATGGTGACTTCTACAGCGCGGAGAATCTCGCTCTCTCCAGGGGAAGCCGAAGTTTCCAAAAGG
TCGTTGATCAAAGCTCGCCGCGTTGTTTCATCAAGCCTTACGGTCACCGTAACCAGCAAATCAATATCAC
TGTGTGGCTTCAGGCCGCCATCCACTGCGGAGCCGTACAAATGTACGGCCAGCAACGTCGGTTCGAGATG
GCGCTCGATGACGCCAACTACCTCTGATAGTTGAGTCGATACTTCGGCGATCACCGCTTCCCTCATACTC
TTCCTTTTTCAATATTATTGAAGCATTTATCAGGGTTATTGTCTCATGAGCGGATACATATTTGAATGTA
TTTAGAAAAATAAACAAATAGCTAGCTCACTCGGTCGCTACCAGGGTTATTGTCTCATGAGCGGATACAT
ATTTGAATGTATTTAGAAAAATAAACAAATAGGGGTTCCGCGCACATTTCCCCGAAAAGTGCCACCTG
